>Addgene plasmid #46582 | AB.pCCL.sin.cPPT.U6.miR-125b-3p-Decoy.hPGK.GFP.WPRE | depositor partial sequence | sequence record 65867 | miR-125b-3p Decoy
CATCAACAGCTCCCAAGACGCTAACCCGTCAAGTATTCTGGTCACAGAATACAACAGCTCCCAAGACGCT
AACCCGTCAAG
