>Addgene plasmid #46582 | AB.pCCL.sin.cPPT.U6.miR-125b-3p-Decoy.hPGK.GFP.WPRE | depositor partial sequence | sequence record 65868 | empty backbone
AATGCTTCAATAATATTGAAAAAGGAAGAGTATGAGTATTCAACATTTCCGTGTCGCCCTTATTCCCTTT
TTTGCGGCATTTTGCCTTCCTGTTTTTGCTCACCCAGAAACGCTGGTGAAAGTAAAAGATGCTGAAGATC
AGTTGGGTGCACGAGTGGGTTACATCGAACTGGATCTCAACAGCGGTAAGATCCTTGAGAGTTTTCGCCC
CGAAGAACGTTTTCCAATGATGAGCACTTTTAAAGTTCTGCTATGTGGCGCGGTATTATCCCGTATTGAC
GCCGGGCAAGAGCAACTCGGTCGCCGCATACACTATTCTCAGAATGACTTGGTTGAGTACTCACCAGTCA
CAGAAAAGCATCTTACGGATGGCATGACAGTAAGAGAATTATGCAGTGCTGCCATAACCATGAGTGATAA
CACTGCGGCCAACTTACTTCTGACAACGATCGGAGGACCGAAGGAGCTAACCGCTTTTTTGCACAACATG
GGGGATCATGTAACTCGCCTTGATCGTTGGGAACCGGAGCTGAATGAAGCCATACCAAACGACGAGCGTG
ACACCACGATGCCTGTAGCAATGGCAACAACGTTGCGCAAACTATTAACTGGCGAACTACTTACTCTAGC
TTCCCGGCAACAATTAATAGACTGGATGGAGGCGGATAAAGTTGCAGGACCACTTCTGCGCTCGGCCCTT
CCGGCTGGCTGGTTTATTGCTGATAAATCTGGAGCCGGTGAGCGTGGGTCTCGCGGTATCATTGCAGCAC
TGGGGCCAGATGGTAAGCCCTCCCGTATCGTAGTTATCTACACGACGGGGAGTCAGGCAACTATGGATGA
ACGAAATAGACAGATCGCTGAGATAGGTGCCTCACTGATTAAGCATTGGTAACTGTCAGACCAAGTTTAC
TCATATATACTTTAGATTGATTTAAAACTTCATTTTTAATTTAAAAGGATCTAGGTGAAGATCCTTTTTG
ATAATCTCATGACCAAAATCCCTTAACGTGAGTTTTCGTTCCACTGAGCGTCAGACCCCGTAGAAAAGAT
CAAAGGATCTTCTTGAGATCCTTTTTTTCTGCGCGTAATCTGCTGCTTGCAAACAAAAAAACCACCGCTA
CCAGCGGTGGTTTGTTTGCCGGATCAAGAGCTACCAACTCTTTTTCCGAAGGTAACTGGCTTCAGCAGAG
CGCAGATACCAAATACTGTCCTTCTAGTGTAGCCGTAGTTAGGCCACCACTTCAAGAACTCTGTAGCACC
GCCTACATACCTCGCTCTGCTAATCCTGTTACCAGTGGCTGCTGCCAGTGGCGATAAGTCGTGTCTTACC
GGGTTGGACTCAAGACGATAGTTACCGGATAAGGCGCAGCGGTCGGGCTGAACGGGGGGTTCGTGCACAC
AGCCCAGCTTGGAGCGAACGACCTACACCGAACTGAGATACCTACAGCGTGAGCTATGAGAAAGCGCCAC
GCTTCCCGAAGGGAGAAAGGCGGACAGGTATCCGGTAAGCGGCAGGGTCGGAACAGGAGAGCGCACGAGG
GAGCTTCCAGGGGGAAACGCCTGGTATCTTTATAGTCCTGTCGGGTTTCGCCACCTCTGACTTGAGCGTC
GATTTTTGTGATGCTCGTCAGGGGGGCGGAGCCTATGGAAAAACGCCAGCAACGCGGCCTTTTTACGGTT
CCTGGCCTTTTGCTGGCCTTTTGCTCACATGTTCTTTCCTGCGTTATCCCCTGATTCTGTGGATAACCGT
ATTACCGCCTTTGAGTGAGCTGATACCGCTCGCCGCAGCCGAACGACCGAGCGCAGCGAGTCAGTGAGCG
AGGAAGCGGAAGAGCGCCCAATACGCAAACCGCCTCTCCCCGCGCGTTGGCCGATTCATTAATGCAGCTG
GCACGACAGGTTTCCCGACTGGAAAGCGGGCAGTGAGCGCAACGCAATTAATGTGAGTTAGCTCACTCAT
TAGGCACCCCAGGCTTTACACTTTATGCTTCCGGCTCGTATGTTGTGTGGAATTGTGAGCGGATAACAAT
TTCACACAGGAAACAGCTATGACCATGATTACGCCAAGCGCGCAATTAACCCTCACTAAAGGGAACAAAA
GCTGGAGCTGCAAGCTTGGCCATTGCATACGTTGTATCCATATCATAATATGTACATTTATATTGGCTCA
TGTCCAACATTACCGCCATGTTGACATTGATTATTGACTAGTTATTAATAGTAATCAATTACGGGGTCAT
TAGTTCATAGCCCATATATGGAGTTCCGCGTTACATAACTTACGGTAAATGGCCCGCCTGGCTGACCGCC
CAACGACCCCCGCCCATTGACGTCAATAATGACGTATGTTCCCATAGTAACGCCAATAGGGACTTTCCAT
TGACGTCAATGGGTGGAGTATTTACGGTAAACTGCCCACTTGGCAGTACATCAAGTGTATCATATGCCAA
GTACGCCCCCTATTGACGTCAATGACGGTAAATGGCCCGCCTGGCATTATGCCCAGTACATGACCTTATG
GGACTTTCCTACTTGGCAGTACATCTACGTATTAGTCATCGCTATTACCATGGTGATGCGGTTTTGGCAG
TACATCAATGGGCGTGGATAGCGGTTTGACTCACGGGGATTTCCAAGTCTCCACCCCATTGACGTCAATG
GGAGTTTGTTTTGGCACCAAAATCAACGGGACTTTCCAAAATGTCGTAACAACTCCGCCCCATTGACGCA
AATGGGCGGTAGGCGTGTACGGTGGGAGGTCTATATAAGCAGAGCTCGTTTAGTGAACCGGGGTCTCTCT
GGTTAGACCAGATCTGAGCCTGGGAGCTCTCTGGCTAACTAGGGAACCCACTGCTTAAGCCTCAATAAAG
CTTGCCTTGAGTGCTTCAAGTAGTGTGTGCCCGTCTGTTGTGTGACTCTGGTAACTAGAGATCCCTCAGA
CCCTTTTAGTCAGTGTGGAAAATCTCTAGCAGTGGCGCCCGAACAGGGACCTGAAAGCGAAAGGGAAACC
AGAGCTCTCTCGACGCAGGACTCGGCTTGCTGAAGCGCGCACGGCAAGAGGCGAGGGGCGGCGACTGGTG
AGTACGCCAAAAATTTTGACTAGCGGAGGCTAGAAGGAGAGAGATGGGTGCGAGAGCGTCAGTATTAAGC
GGGGGAGAATTAGATCGCGATGGGAAAAAATTCGGTTAAGGCCAGGGGGAAAGAAAAAATATAAATTAAA
ACATATAGTATGGGCAAGCAGGGAGCTAGAACGATTCGCAGTTAATCCTGGCCTGTTAGAAACATCAGAA
GGCTGTAGACAAATACTGGGACAGCTACAACCATCCCTTCAGACAGGATCAGAAGAACTTAGATCATTAT
ATAATACAGTAGCAACCCTCTATTGTGTGCATCAAAGGATAGAGATAAAAGACACCAAGGAAGCTTTAGA
CAAGATAGAGGAAGAGCAAAACAAAAGTAAGACCACCGCACAGCAAGCGGCCGCTGATCTTCAGACCTGG
AGGAGGAGATATGAGGGACAATTGGAGAAGTGAATTATATAAATATAAAGTAGTAAAAATTGAACCATTA
GGAGTAGCACCCACCAAGGCAAAGAGAAGAGTGGTGCAGAGAGAAAAAAGAGCAGTGGGAATAGGAGCTT
TGTTCCTTGGGTTCTTGGGAGCAGCAGGAAGCACTATGGGCGCAGCCTCAATGACGCTGACGGTACAGGC
CAGACAATTATTGTCTGGTATAGTGCAGCAGCAGAACAATTTGCTGAGGGCTATTGAGGCGCAACAGCAT
CTGTTGCAACTCACAGTCTGGGGCATCAAGCAGCTCCAGGCAAGAATCCTGGCTGTGGAAAGATACCTAA
AGGATCAACAGCTCCTGGGGATTTGGGGTTGCTCTGGAAAACTCATTTGCACCACTGCTGTGCCTTGGAA
TGCTAGTTGGAGTAATAAATCTCTGGAACAGATTTGGAATCACACGACCTGGATGGAGTGGGACAGAGAA
ATTAACAATTACACAAGCTTAATACACTCCTTAATTGAAGAATCGCAAAACCAGCAAGAAAAGAATGAAC
AAGAATTATTGGAATTAGATAAATGGGCAAGTTTGTGGAATTGGTTTAACATAACAAATTGGCTGTGGTA
TATAAAATTATTCATAATGATAGTAGGAGGCTTGGTAGGTTTAAGAATAGTTTTTGCTGTACTTTCTATA
GTGAATAGAGTTAGGCAGGGATATTCACCATTATCGTTTCAGACCCACCTCCCAACCCCGAGGGGACCCG
ACAGGCCCGAAGGAATAGAAGAAGAAGGTGGAGAGAGAGACAGAGACAGATCCATTCGATTAGTGAACGG
ATCTCGACGGTATCGGTTAACTTTTAAAAGAAAAGGGGGGATTGGGGGGTACAGTGCAGGGGAAAGAATA
GTAGACATAATAGCAACAGACATACAAACTAAAGAATTACAAAAACAAATTACAAAAATTCAAAATTTTA
TCGATCACGAGACTAGCCTCGAGAAGCTTGATATCGAATTCAAAAAAGACGGCGCTAGGATCATCGAGAC
GGTACCGTCTCCGATGATCCTAGCGCCGTCAAACAAGGCTTTTCTCCAAGGGATATTTATAGTCTCAAAA
CACACAATTACTTTACAGTTAGGGTGAGTTTCCTTTTGTGCTGTTTTTTAAAATAATAATTTAGTATTTG
TATCTCTTATAGAAATCCAAGCCTATCATGTAAAATGTAGCTAGTATTAAAAAGAACAGATTATCTGTCT
TTTATCGCACATTAAGCCTCTATAGTTACTAGGAAATATTATATGCAAATTAACCGGGGCAGGGGAGTAG
CCGAGCTTCTCCCACAAGTCTGTGCGAGGGGGCCGGCGCGGGCCTAGAGATGGCGGCGTCGGATGGATCC
ACTAGTTCTAGAGCGGCCATCGAATTCCCACGGGGTTGGGGTTGCGCCTTTTCCAAGGCAGCCCTGGGTT
TGCGCAGGGACGCGGCTGCTCTGGGCGTGGTTCCGGGAAACGCAGCGGCGCCGACCCTGGGTCTCGCACA
TTCTTCACGTCCGTTCGCAGCGTCACCCGGATCTTCGCCGCTACCCTTGTGGGCCCCCCGGCGACGCTTC
CTGCTCCGCCCCTAAGTCGGGAAGGTTCCTTGCGGTTCGCGGCGTGCCGGACGTGACAAACGGAAGCCGC
ACGACTCACTAGTACCCTCGCAGACGGACAGCGCCAGGGAGCAATGGCAGCGCGCCGACCGCGATGGGCT
GTGGCCAATAGCGGCTGCTCAGCGGGGCGCGCCGAGAGCAGCGGCCGGGAAGGGGCGGTGCGGGAGGCGG
GGTGTGGGGCGGTAGTGTGGGCCCTGTTCCTGCCCGCGCGGTGTTCCGCATTCTGCAAGCCTCCGGAGCG
CACGTCGGCAGTCGGCTCCCTCGTTGACCGAATCACCGACCTCTCTCCCCAGGGGGATCCACCGGTCGCC
ACCATGGTGAGCAAGGGCGAGGAGCTGTTCACCGGGGTGGTGCCCATCCTGGTCGAGCTGGACGGCGACG
TAAACGGCCACAAGTTCAGCGTGTCCGGCGAGGGCGAGGGCGATGCCACCTACGGCAAGCTGACCCTGAA
GTTCATCTGCACCACCGGCAAGCTGCCCGTGCCCTGGCCCACCCTCGTGACCACCCTGACCTACGGCGTG
CAGTGCTTCAGCCGCTACCCCGACCACATGAAGCAGCACGACTTCTTCAAGTCCGCCATGCCCGAAGGCT
ACGTCCAGGAGCGCACCATCTTCTTCAAGGACGACGGCAACTACAAGACCCGCGCCGAGGTGAAGTTCGA
GGGCGACACCCTGGTGAACCGCATCGAGCTGAAGGGCATCGACTTCAAGGAGGACGGCAACATCCTGGGG
CACAAGCTGGAGTACAACTACAACAGCCACAACGTCTATATCATGGCCGACAAGCAGAAGAACGGCATCA
AGGTGAACTTCAAGATCCGCCACAACATCGAGGACGGCAGCGTGCAGCTCGCCGACCACTACCAGCAGAA
CACCCCCATCGGCGACGGCCCCGTGCTGCTGCCCGACAACCACTACCTGAGCACCCAGTCCGCCCTGAGC
AAAGACCCCAACGAGAAGCGCGATCACATGGTCCTGCTGGAGTTCGTGACCGCCGCCGGGATCACTCTCG
GCATGGACGAGCTGTACAAGTAAAGCGGCCGCGTCGACAATCAACCTCTGGATTACAAAATTTGTGAAAG
ATTGACTGGTATTCTTAACTATGTTGCTCCTTTTACGCTATGTGGATACGCTGCTTTAATGCCTTTGTAT
CATGCTATTGCTTCCCGTATGGCTTTCATTTTCTCCTCCTTGTATAAATCCTGGTTGCTGTCTCTTTATG
AGGAGTTGTGGCCCGTTGTCAGGCAACGTGGCGTGGTGTGCACTGTGTTTGCTGACGCAACCCCCACTGG
TTGGGGCATTGCCACCACCTGTCAGCTCCTTTCCGGGACTTTCGCTTTCCCCCTCCCTATTGCCACGGCG
GAACTCATCGCCGCCTGCCTTGCCCGCTGCTGGACAGGGGCTCGGCTGTTGGGCACTGACAATTCCGTGG
TGTTGTCGGGGAAGCTGACGTCCTTTCCATGGCTGCTCGCCTGTGTTGCCACCTGGATTCTGCGCGGGAC
GTCCTTCTGCTACGTCCCTTCGGCCCTCAATCCAGCGGACCTTCCTTCCCGCGGCCTGCTGCCGGCTCTG
CGGCCTCTTCCGCGTCTTCGCCTTCGCCCTCAGACGAGTCGGATCTCCCTTTGGGCCGCCTCCCCGCCTG
GAATTCGAGCTCGGTACCTTTAAGACCAATGACTTACAAGGCAGCTGTAGATCTTAGCCACTTTTTAAAA
GAAAAGGGGGGACTGGAAGGGCTAATTCACTCCCAACGAAGACAAGATCTGCTTTTTGCTTGTACTGGGT
CTCTCTGGTTAGACCAGATCTGAGCCTGGGAGCTCTCTGGCTAACTAGGGAACCCACTGCTTAAGCCTCA
ATAAAGCTTGCCTTGAGTGCTTCAAGTAGTGTGTGCCCGTCTGTTGTGTGACTCTGGTAACTAGAGATCC
CTCAGACCCTTTTAGTCAGTGTGGAAAATCTCTAGCAGTAGTAGTTCATGTCATCTTATTATTCAGTATT
TATAACTTGCAAAGAAATGAATATCAGAGAGTGAGAGGAACTTGTTTATTGCAGCTTATAATGGTTACAA
ATAAAGCAATAGCATCACAAATTTCACAAATAAAGCATTTTTTTCACTGCATTCTAGTTGTGGTTTGTCC
AAACTCATCAATGTATCTTATCATGTCTGGCTCTAGCTATCCCGCCCCTAACTCCGCCCAGTTCCGCCCA
TTCTCCGCCCCATGGCTGACTAATTTTTTTTATTTATGCAGAGGCCGAGGCCGCCTCGGCCTCTGAGCTA
TTCCAGAAGTAGTGAGGAGGCTTTTTTGGAGGCCTAGGCTTTTGCGTCGAGACGTACCCAATTCGCCCTA
TAGTGAGTCGTATTACGCGCGCTCACTGGCCGTCGTTTTACAACGTCGTGACTGGGAAAACCCTGGCGTT
ACCCAACTTAATCGCCTTGCAGCACATCCCCCTTTCGCCAGCTGGCGTAATAGCGAAGAGGCCCGCACCG
ATCGCCCTTCCCAACAGTTGCGCAGCCTGAATGGCGAATGGCGCG
[124 nt withheld, positions 7676-7799]
C
[91 nt withheld, positions 7801-7891]
A
[49 nt withheld, positions 7893-7941]
CCTTTGACGTTGGAGTCCACGTTCTTT
[37 nt withheld, positions 7969-8005]
ACCCTATCTCGGTCTATTCTTTTGATTTATAAGGGATTTTGCCGATTTCGGCCTATTGGTTAAAAAATGA
GCTGATTTAACAAAAATTTAACGCGAATTTTAACAAAATATTAACGTTTACAATTTCC
