>Addgene plasmid #46582 | AB.pCCL.sin.cPPT.U6.miR-125b-3p-Decoy.hPGK.GFP.WPRE | addgene partial sequence | sequence record 66952 | pBluescript-SK 5'-tctagaactagtggatc-3'
CCGCGCCGGCCCCCTCGCACAGACTTGTGGGAGAAGCTCGGCTACTCCCCTGCCCCGGTTAATTTGCATA
TAATATTTCCTAGTAACTATAGAGGCTTAATGTGCGATAAAAGACAGATAATCTGTTCTTTTTAATACTA
GCTACATTTTACATGATAGGCTTGGATTTCTATAAGAGATACAAATACTAAATTATTATTTTAAAAAACA
GCACAAAAGGAAACTCACCCTAACTGTAAAGTAATTGTGTGTTTTGAGACTATAAATATCCCTTGGAGAA
AAGCCTTGTTTGACGGCGCTAGGATCATCAACAGCTCCCAAGACGCTAACCCGTCAAGTATTCTGGTCAC
AGAATACAACAGCTCCCAAGACGCTAACCCGTCAAGATGATCCTAGCGCCGTCTTTTTTGAATTCGATAT
CAAGCTTCTCGAGGCTAGTCTCGTGATCGATAAAATTTTGAATTTTTGTAATTTGTTTTTGTAATTCTTT
AGTTTGTATGTCTGTTGCTATTATGTCTAC
