[The description below was written by a language model from this plasmid's Addgene catalogue record.]
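Description:
AB.pCCL.sin.cPPT.U6.miR-125b-3p-Decoy.hPGK.GFP.WPRE is a lentiviral transfer plasmid built on the pCCL self-inactivating (sin) backbone, designed to deliver a microRNA decoy into mammalian cells. It is maintained in bacteria as a high-copy plasmid under ampicillin selection, and the recombination-deficient Stbl3 strain is recorded as the host, a common choice for constructs carrying repeated viral LTR sequences. There is no drug marker for mammalian cells; transduced cells are identified or sorted by eGFP fluorescence instead. The backbone without insert is recorded as about 8.2 kb.

The payload is an 81 bp miR-125b-3p decoy, cloned between two BsmBI sites that were destroyed in the process, and transcribed from the human U6 RNA polymerase III promoter. A decoy of this kind is a small, abundantly expressed RNA bearing target sites complementary to the microRNA, so that it sequesters miR-125b-3p and reduces its activity on endogenous targets. The record lists both human and mouse as species, indicating use against the microRNA in either. A separate cassette, named in the construct title, uses the human PGK promoter to drive GFP, followed by the WPRE element, which enhances transcript stability and expression. The central polypurine tract (cPPT) improves transduction efficiency, while the sin LTR design limits viral promoter activity after integration.

No feature table was supplied, so the exact arrangement of elements is inferred from the name and catalogue fields. The associated publication describes microRNA sensor and decoy libraries for high-throughput assessment of microRNA activity and function, and this plasmid provides stable loss-of-function of a single microRNA in that context.
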