Addgene plasmid #46582: AB.pCCL.sin.cPPT.U6.miR-125b-3p-Decoy.hPGK.GFP.WPRE
Depositing lab: Brian Brown. Depositing organization: Icahn School of Medicine at Mount Sinai. Publication: High-throughput assessment of microRNA activity and function using microRNA sensor and decoy libraries. Mullokandov G, Baccarini A, Ruzo A, Jayaprakash AD, Tung N, Israelow B, Evans MJ, Sachidanandam R, Brown BD. Nat Methods. 2012 Jul 1;9(8):840-6. doi: 10.1038/nmeth.2078. PubMed 22751203.
Backbone
  Vector backbone: AB.pCCLsin.PPT.U6.hPGK.GFP.wpre
  Backbone size w/o insert (bp): 8233
  Vector type: Lentiviral
  Selectable markers: eGFP
Growth in bacteria
  Bacterial resistance: Ampicillin, 100 μg/mL
  Growth temperature: 37°C
  Growth strain: Stbl3
  Copy number: High Copy
Gene/Insert
  Gene/Insert name: miR-125b-3p Decoy (alt name: 8182)
  Species: H. sapiens (human), M. musculus (mouse)
  Insert size (bp): 81
  Promoter: hU6
  Cloning method: Restriction Enzyme; 5′ cloning site BsmBI (destroyed during cloning); 3′ cloning site BsmBI (destroyed during cloning)
  Sequencing primers: 5′ CATAATAGCAACAGACATAC; 3′ pBluescriptSK_primer
Terms and licenses: Academic/Nonprofit Terms; Industry Terms: Not Available to Industry
Depositor comments: Depositor Website: http://www.mountsinai.org/profiles/brian-d-brown/ Please cite Mullokandov, Baccarini, Ruzo et al. Nature Methods 2013.
How to cite: AB.pCCL.sin.cPPT.U6.miR-125b-3p-Decoy.hPGK.GFP.WPRE was a gift from Brian Brown (Addgene plasmid # 46582 ; http://n2t.net/addgene:46582 ; RRID:Addgene_46582)
